Addgene plasmid #165916: pBlastR-12xLexAOp-sfGFP-MiniWhite
Purpose: Blasticidin resistant 12xLexAOp sfGFP Mini-White CDS response vector. Contains an Alpha level GB2.0 entry point for addition of custom assemblies utilizing blue-white bacterial colony screening
Depositing lab: Koen Venken. Depositing organization: Baylor College of Medicine. Publication: Multiplexed drug-based selection and counterselection genetic manipulations in Drosophila. Matinyan N, Karkhanis MS, Gonzalez Y, Jain A, Saltzman A, Malovannaya A, Sarrion-Perdigones A, Dierick HA, Venken KJT. Cell Rep. 2021 Sep 14;36(11):109700. doi: 10.1016/j.celrep.2021.109700. PubMed 34525356.
Backbone
  Vector backbone: pColE1_AlphaOmega
  Backbone size w/o insert (bp): 2967
  Vector type: Synthetic Biology
Growth in bacteria
  Bacterial resistance: Spectinomycin, 50 μg/mL
  Growth temperature: 37°C
  Growth strain: DH10B
  Copy number: High Copy
Gene/Insert
  Gene/Insert name: Selectable LexAOp Response Vector
  Species: Synthetic
  Insert size (bp): 7146
  Cloning method: Restriction Enzyme; 5′ cloning site Unknown (unknown if destroyed)
Terms and licenses: Academic/Nonprofit Terms; Industry Terms: Not Available to Industry
Depositor comments: Terminal Alpha Entry
How to cite: pBlastR-12xLexAOp-sfGFP-MiniWhite was a gift from Koen Venken (Addgene plasmid # 165916 ; http://n2t.net/addgene:165916 ; RRID:Addgene_165916)
