[The description below was written by a language model from this plasmid's Addgene catalogue record and pLannotate feature annotations shown in this document.]
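Description:
pBlastR-12xLexAOp-sfGFP-MiniWhite is a 10.1 kb synthetic-biology plasmid built on the pColE1_AlphaOmega backbone. It serves as a drug-selectable LexA-responsive reporter vector for Drosophila transgenesis. In E. coli it replicates at high copy from a ColE1/pUC-type origin and is selected with spectinomycin through the aadA gene. An f1 origin is also present. The depositor and NGS-verified sequence records yield essentially identical annotations.

The roughly 7.1 kb insert combines several modules. A φC31 attB site allows integrase-mediated, site-specific insertion into attP docking sites in the fly genome. Transformants can be identified in two ways. The mini-white gene restores eye pigmentation in a white mutant background, and a blasticidin S deaminase (bsr) cassette, driven by the Drosophila hsp70 promoter and ended by the HSV TK polyadenylation signal, confers blasticidin resistance for drug-based selection.

The response unit, according to the name and stated purpose, is a 12xLexAOp array controlling superfolder GFP, with an SV40 poly(A) signal adjacent to the coding sequence. The automated annotation labels the GFP coding sequence as the closely related oxGFP. It does not call the LexA operators. Instead it marks a three-fold repeated region upstream of GFP as GAL1/GAL10 promoter fragments, which probably reflects similarity matches within the operator array rather than functional yeast promoters. The minimal promoter between the operators and GFP is not annotated.

A lacZα fragment with a pUC-type multiple cloning site, flanked by T7 and SP6 promoters and near an EM7 promoter, forms the GoldenBraid 2.0 Alpha-level entry point. Custom assemblies inserted there are identified by blue-white colony screening. This lets users add further transcription units alongside the LexA-dependent GFP reporter in multiplexed selection schemes in flies.
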