Features (pLannotate 1.2.2; 24 found; start..end, strand, type, name):
      1..456     -  rep_origin     f1 ori (sequence partly withheld): f1 bacteriophage origin of replication; arrow indicates direction of (+) strand synthesis
    514..1302    -  CDS            aadA: S3AD_ECOLX - Experimental evidence at protein level: Swiss-Prot protein existence level 1. Mediates bacterial resistance to the antibiotics streptomycin and spectinomycin. From Escherichia coli.
   1309..1365    -  CDS            GmR (fragment): gentamycin acetyltransferase; aacC1; confers resistance to gentamycin
   1541..1564    -  promoter       Pc promoter (fragment): intI1 (promoter lies within the coding sequence); class 1 integron promoter
   1770..2358    +  rep_origin     ori: high-copy-number ColE1/pMB1/pBR322/pUC origin of replication
   2465..6476    -  gene           mini-white: white; This modified version of the white gene lacks part of the first intron.
   6555..6689    +  polyA_signal   SV40 poly(A) signal: SV40 polyadenylation signal
   6697..7413    -  CDS            oxGFP: oxGFP is a basic (constitutively fluorescent) green fluorescent protein published in 2015, derived from Aequorea victoria.
   7577..7636    +  promoter       GAL10 promoter (fragment): S. cerevisiae GAL10; inducible promoter, regulated by Gal4
   7800..7828    +  promoter       GAL1 promoter (fragment): S. cerevisiae GAL1; inducible promoter, regulated by Gal4
   7860..7919    +  promoter       GAL10 promoter (fragment): S. cerevisiae GAL10; inducible promoter, regulated by Gal4
   8083..8111    +  promoter       GAL1 promoter (fragment): S. cerevisiae GAL1; inducible promoter, regulated by Gal4
   8143..8202    +  promoter       GAL10 promoter (fragment): S. cerevisiae GAL10; inducible promoter, regulated by Gal4
   8366..8394    +  promoter       GAL1 promoter (fragment): S. cerevisiae GAL1; inducible promoter, regulated by Gal4
   8482..8551    -  protein_bind   attB: attB site for the φC31 integrase (Groth et al., 2000) phage φC31 integrase
   8591..8638    -  polyA_signal   HSV TK poly(A) signal: herpes simplex virus thymidine kinase polyadenylation signal (Cole and Stacy, 1985)
   8646..9065    -  CDS            bsr: BSR_BACCE - Experimental evidence at protein level: Swiss-Prot protein existence level 1. Catalyzes the deamination of the cytosine moiety of the antibiotics blasticidin S, cytomycin and acetylblasticidin S. From Bacillus cereus.
   9155..9606    -  promoter       hsp70 promoter: Drosophila melanogaster hsp70Bb promoter
   9631..9721    +  misc_feature   bom (fragment): basis of mobility region from pBR322
   9727..9884    -  CDS            lacZα (fragment): LacZα fragment of β-galactosidase; lacZ fragment
   9887..9905    +  promoter       T7 promoter: promoter for bacteriophage T7 RNA polymerase
   9908..9964    +  misc_feature   MCS: pUC18/19 multiple cloning site
   9971..9989    -  promoter       SP6 promoter: promoter for bacteriophage SP6 RNA polymerase
  10043..10090   -  promoter       EM7 promoter: synthetic bacterial promoter&nbsp
>Addgene plasmid #165916 | pBlastR-12xLexAOp-sfGFP-MiniWhite | depositor full sequence | sequence record 323437 | pBlastR-12xLexAOp-sfGFP-MiniWhite sequence 10113 bps
AAATTGTAAGCGTTAATATTTTGTTAAAATTCGCGTTAAATTTTTGTTAAATCAGCTCATTTTTTAACCA
ATAGGCCGAAATCGGCAAAATCCCTTATAAATCAAAAGAATAGACCGAGATAGGGT
[37 nt withheld, positions 127-163]
AAAGAACGTGGACTCCAACGTCAAAGGGCGAAAAACCGTCTATCAGGGCGCTGGCCCACTACGTGAACCA
TCACCCT
[91 nt withheld, positions 241-331]
G
[125 nt withheld, positions 333-457]
ACATGAAGTTTTAAATCAATCTAAAGTATATATGTGTAACATTGGTCTAGTGATTATTTGCCGACTACCT
TGGTGATCTCGCCTTTCACGTAGTGGACAAATTCTTCCAACTGATCTGCGCGCGAGGCCAAACGATCTTC
TTCTTGTCCAAGATAAGCCTGTCTAGCTTCAAGTATGACGGGCTGATACTGGGCCGGCAGGCGCTCCATT
GCCCAGTCGGCAGCTACATCCTTCGGCGCGATTTTGCCGGTTACTGCGCTGTACCAAATGCGGGACAACG
TAAGCACTACATTTCGCTCATCGCCAGCCCAGTCGGGCGGCGAGTTCCATAGCGTTAAGGTTTCATTTAG
CGCCTCAAATAGATCCTGTTCAGGAACCGGATCAAAGAGTTCCTCCGCCGCTGGACCTACCAAGGCAACG
CTATGTTCTCTTGCTTTTGTCAGCAAGATAGCCAGATCAATGTCGATCGTGGCTGGCTCGAAGATACCTG
CAAGAATGTCATTGCGCTGCCATTCTCCAAATTGCAGTTCGCGCTTAGCTGGATAACGCCACGGAATGAT
GTCGTCGTGCACAACAATGGTGACTTCTACAGCGCGGAGAATCTCGCTCTCTCCAGGGGAAGCCGAAGTT
TCCAAAAGGTCGTTGATCAAAGCTCGCCGCGTTGTTTCATCAAGCCTTACGGTCACCGTAACCAGCAAAT
CAATATCACTGTGTGGCTTCAGGCCGCCATCCACTGCGGAGCCGTACAAATGTACGGCCAGCAACGTCGG
TTCGAGATGGCGCTCGATGACGCCAACTACCTCTGATAGTTGAGTCGATACTTCGGCGATCACCGCTTCC
CTCATAATGTTTAACTTTGTTTTAGGGCGACTGCCCTGCTGCGTAACATCGTTGCTGCTCCATAACATCA
AACATCGACCCACGGCGTAACGCGCTTGCTGCTTGGATGCCCGAGGCATAGACTGTACCCCAAAAAAACA
GTCATAACAAGCCATGAAAACCGCCACTGCGCCGTTACCACCGCTGCGTTCGGTCAAGGTTCTGGACCAG
TTGCGTGAGCGCATACGCTACTTGCATTACAGCTTACGAACCGAACAGGCTTATGTCCACTGGGTTCGTG
CCTTCATCCGTTTCCACGGTGTGCGTCACCCGGCAACCTTGGGTAGCAGCGAAGTCGAGGCATTTCTGTC
CTGGCTGGTCACAAAAGGATCTAGGTGAAGATCCTTTTTGATAATCTCATGACCAAAATCCCTTAACGTG
AGTTTTCGTTCCACTGAGCGTCAGACCCCGTAGAAAAGATCAAAGGATCTTCTTGAGATCCTTTTTTTCT
GCGCGTAATCTGCTGCTTGCAAACAAAAAAACCACCGCTACCAGCGGTGGTTTGTTTGCCGGATCAAGAG
CTACCAACTCTTTTTCCGAAGGTAACTGGCTTCAGCAGAGCGCAGATACCAAATACTGTTCTTCTAGTGT
AGCCGTAGTTAGGCCACCACTTCAAGAACTCTGTAGCACCGCCTACATACCTCGCTCTGCTAATCCTGTT
ACCAGTGGCTGCTGCCAGTGGCGATAAGTCGTGTCTTACCGGGTTGGACTCAAGACGATAGTTACCGGAT
AAGGCGCAGCGGTCGGGCTGAACGGGGGGTTCGTGCACACAGCCCAGCTTGGAGCGAACGACCTACACCG
AACTGAGATACCTACAGCGTGAGCTATGAGAAAGCGCCACGCTTCCCGAAGGGAGAAAGGCGGACAGGTA
TCCGGTAAGCGGCAGGGTCGGAACAGGAGAGCGCACGAGGGAGCTTCCAGGGGGAAACGCCTGGTATCTT
TATAGTCCTGTCGGGTTTCGCCACCTCTGACTTGAGCGTCGATTTTTGTGATGCTCGTCAGGGGGGCGGA
GCCTATGGAAAAACGCCAGCAACGCGGCCTTTTTACGGTTCCTGGCCTTTTGCTGGCCTTTTGCTCACAT
GTTCTTTCCTGCGTTATCCCCTGATTCTGTGGATAACCGTGTCAAGCGATGCATCTACACAAGGAACAAA
CACTGGATGTCACTTTCAGTTCAAATTGTAACGCTAATCACTCCGAACAGGTCACAAAAAATTACCTTAA
AAAGTCATAATATTAAATTAGAATAAATATAGCTGTGAGGGAAATATATACAAATATATTGGAGCAAATA
AATTGTACATACAAATATTTATTACTAATTTCTATTGAGCCGAAATGAACCACTCGGAACCATTTGAGCG
AACCGAATCGCGCGGAACTAACGACAGTCGCTCCAAGGTCGTCGAACAAAAGGTGAATGTGTTGCGGAGA
GCGGGTGGGAGACAGCGAAAGAGCAACTACGAAACGTGGTGTGGTGGAGGTGAATTATGAAGAGGGCGCG
CGATTTGAAAAGTATGTATATAAAAAATATATCCCGGTGTTTTATGTAGCGATAAACGAGTTTTTGATGT
AAGGTATGCAGGTGTGTAAGTCTTTTGGTTAGAAGACAAATCCAAAGTCTACTTGTGGGGATGTTCGAAG
GGGAAATACTTGTATTCTATAGGTCATATCTTGTTTTTATTGGCACAAATATAATTACATTAGCTTTTTG
AGGGGGCAATAAACAGTAAACACGATGGTAATAATGGTAAAAAAAAAAAACAAGCAGTTATTTCGGATAT
ATGTCGGCTACTCCTTGCGTCGGGCCCGAAGTCTTAGAGCCAGATATGCGAGCACCCGGAAGCTCACGAT
GAGAATGGCCAGACCCACGTAGTCCAGCGGCAGATCGGCGGCGGAGAAGTTAAGTGTCTCCAGGATGACC
TTGCCCGAACTGGGGCACGTGGTGTTCGACGATGTGCAGCTAATTTCGCCCGGCTCCACGTCCGCCCATT
GGTTAATCAGCAGACCCTCGTTGGCGTAACGGAACCATGAGAGGTACGACAACCATTTGAGGTATACTGG
CACCGAGCCCGAGTTCAAGAAGAAGCCGCCAAAGAGCAGGAATGGTATGATAACCGGCGGACCCACAGAC
AGCGCCATCGAGGTCGAGGAGCTGGCGCAGGATATTAGATATCCGAAGGACGTTGACACATTGGCCACCA
GAGTGACCAGCGCCAGGCAGTTGAAGAAGTGCAGCACTCCGGCCCGCAGTCCGATCATCGGATAGGCAAT
CGCCGTGAAGACCAGTGGCACTGTGAGAAAAAGCGGCAATTCGGCAATCGTTTTGCCCAGAAAGTATGTG
TCACAGCGATAAAGTCGACTTCGGGCCTCCCTCATAAAAACTGGCAGCTCTGAGGTGAACACCTAAATCG
AATCGATTCATTAGAAAGTTAGTAAATTATTGAAATGCAAATGTATTCTAAACATGACTTACATTTATCG
TGGCAAAGACGTTTTGAAAGGTCATGTTGGTCAGGAAGAGGAAGATGGCTCCGTTGATATTCATCACACC
CACTTGCGTGAGTTGTTGGCCCAAAAAGATGAGGCCAATCAAGATGGCAACCATCTGCAAATTAAAATGT
TACTCGCATCTCATTAATATTCGCGAGTTAAATGAAATTTATTTATCTTCTGCAAAACTATAAACTATAC
ATCTCATTGAAAAAAACTAAGAAGGGTGTGGAATCAGGCAATTCTATCTAAAATCTAGCGAATTTGTTTC
CAAGAATTGTAAGCGTTATATCATTTGTTTCCACTGGAACCACTCACCGTTGTCTGAATAAGTCGCACTT
TTACGAGGAGTGGTTCCTTGAGCACCGACAGCCAGGATCGCCACAGGACCGCCCGGAACTGCATGAACCA
GGTGGCCTTGTAGGTGTACCCATTCTCCGGCTGCTCCAGTGGCTTCTCCAGATTTTTGGTGGCCAACAAC
TGCTCCATATCCCGGGCTACTTTGCTAATGGCAAAATTGTCGCATATCTTGGCGATCCGATCACGGGACT
CGATCTCCCGTCCGGGCACAACGGCCAACACCTGTACGTAAAAGTCCGCCGGATTGTAGTTGGTAGGACA
CTGGGCACCCACGCTGGATAGGAGTTGAGATGTTATGTAATACTAGATACCCTTAATAAACACATCGAAC
TCACTAGGAAAAGAAGTCGACGGCTTCGCTGGGAGTGCCCAAGAAAGCTACCCTGCCCTCGGCCATCAGA
AGGATCTTGTCAAAGAGCTCAAACAGCTCGGAAGACGGCTGATGAATGGTCAGGATGACGGTCTTGCCCT
TCTGCGACAGCTTCTTCAGCACCTGGACGACGCTGTGGGCGGTAAAGGAGTCCAGTCCGGAGGTGGGCTC
ATCGCAGATCAGAAGCGGCGGATCGGTTAGAGCCTCGGAGGCGAATGCCAGACGCTTCCTTTCTCCGCCG
GACAGACCTTTCACCCTGCCGGGCACACCGATGATCGTGTGCTGACATTTGCTGAGCGAAAGCTCCTGGA
TCACCTGATCCACGCGGGCCACTCGCTGCCGATAGGTCAGATGTCGTGGCATCCGCACCATGGCTTGGAA
AATCAGGTGTTCCCTGGCCGTTAGGGAGCCGATAAAGAGGTCATCCTGCTGGACATAGGCGCACCTGGCC
TGCATCTCCTTGGCGTCCACAGGTTGGCCATTGAGCAGTCGCATCCCGGATGGCGATACTTGGATGCCCT
GCGGCGATCGAAAGGCAAGGGCATTCAGCAGGGTCGTCTTTCCGGCACCGGAACTGCCCATCACGGCCAA
AAGTTCGCCCGGATAGGCCACGCCGCAAACTGAGTTTCAAATTGGTAATTGGACCCTTTATTAAGATTTC
ACACAGATCAGCCGACTGCGAATAGAAACTCACCGTTCTTGAGCAAATGTTTCCTGGGCGCCGGTATGTG
TCGCTCGTTGCAGAATAGTCCGCGTGTCCGGTTGACCAGCTGCCGCCATCCGGAGCCCGGCTGATTGACC
GCCCCAAAGATGTCCATATTGTGCCAGGCATAGGTGAGGTTCTCGGCTAGTTGGCCGCTCCCTGAACCGG
AGTCCTCCGGCGGACTGGGTGGCCGGAGCGTGCCGTAGTTTTTGGCCTGCCCGAAGCCCTGGTTAATGCA
GCTCTGCGAAGCCGCTCCGCTGTCACCCTGCAATGATAGGGGATCTCAAATATCAACTACAAGCGTTATG
CTCATCTAACCCCGAACAAAAAGTACCCCGAAGTATCCTACGAAGTAGGTTTATACTTTTATTTATTTTT
TGTGCATCTAGGATCAGCTTAAAATATCTGGTTGTTATATTTTTTGTAAAAAAGAATATAGTCGAAAATG
AATGCCTTTAGATGTCTTGATCATGATATGATCTCAAAAATTGTCTTATATAGCGAGAACAGCTACCAGA
ATAATCTGTTTCGTGTCACTATTTGTTTGTGCAATTGCGGTTTGGGATTTTTGTGGGTCGCAGTTCTCAC
GCCGCAGACAATTTGATGTTGCAATCGCAGTTCCTATAGATCAAGTGAACTTAAGATGTATGCACATGTA
CTACTCACATTGTTCAGATGCTCGGCAGATGGGTGTTTGCTGCCTCCGCGAATTAATAGCTCCTGATCCT
CTTGGCCCATTGCCGGGATTTTTCACACTTTCCCCTGCTTACCCACCCAAAACCAATCACCACCCCAATC
ACTCAAAAAACAAACAAAAATAAGAAGCGAGAGGAGTTTTGGCACAGCACTTTGTGTTTAATTGATGGCG
TAAACCGCTTGGAGCTTCGTCACGAAACCGCTGACAAAATGCAACTGAAGGCGGACATTGACGCTACGTA
ACGCTACAAACGGTGGCGAAAGAGATAGCGGACGCAGCGGCGAAAGTGACGGCGATATTTCTGTGGACAG
AGAAGGAGGCAAACAGCGCTGACTTTGAGTGGAATGTCATTTTGAGTGAGAGGTAATCGAAAGAACCTGG
TACATCAAATACCCTTGGATCGAAGTAAATTTAAAACTGATCAGATAAGTTCAATGATATCCAGTGCAGT
AAAAAAAAAAAATGTTTTTTTTATCTACTTTCCGCAAAAATGGGTTTTATTAACTTACATACATACTAGA
ATTCCTCCTGACAGCGAAAAAACCTCCCACACCTCCCCCTGAACCTGAAACATAAAATGAATGCAATTGT
TGTTGTTAACTTGTTTATTGCAGCTTATAATGGTTACAAATAAAGCAATAGCATCACAAATTTCACAAAT
AAAGCATTTTTTTCACTGCATTCTAGTTGTGGTTTGTCCAAACTCATCAATGTATCTTATCATGTCTGGA
TCAAGCTTACTTGTACAGCTCATCCATGCCCAGGGTGATGCCGGCGGCGGTCACGAACTCCAGCAGCACC
ATGTGATCGCGCTTCTCGTTGGGATCCTTGGACAGCACGCTCTGGGTGCTCAGGTAGTGGTTATCGGGCA
GCAGCACTGGGCCGTCGCCGATGGGGGTGTTCTGCTGGTAGTGATCGGCCAGCTGCACGGAGCCATCCTC
CACATTGTGGCGGATCTTGAAGTTGGCCTTGATGCCGTTCTTCTGCTTATCGGCGGTGATGTACACGTTG
TGGCTGTTGAAGTTGTACTCCAGCTTGTGGCCCAGGATGTTGCCATCCTCCTTGAAATCGATGCCCTTCA
GCTCGATGCGGTTCACCAGGGTATCGCCCTCGAACTTCACCTCGGCGCGGGTCTTGTAGGTGCCGTCATC
CTTGAAGCTGATGGTGCGCTCCTGCACGTAGCCCTCGGGCATGGCGCTCTTGAAGAAATCGTGCTGCTTC
ATGTGATCGGGGTAGCGGCTGAAGCACTGCACGCCGTAGGTCAGGGTGGTCACCAGGGTGGGCCAGGGCA
CGGGCAGCTTGCCGGTGGTGCAGATGAACTTCAGGGTCAGCTTGCCGTTGGTGGCGTCGCCCTCGCCCTC
GCCGCGCACGCTGAACTTGTGGCCGTTCACGTCGCCATCCAGCTCCACCAGGATGGGCACCACGCCGGTG
AACAGCTCCTCGCCCTTGGACACCATTTGGTTTGGTATGCGTCTTGTGATTCAAAGTTGGCTTATTCAAA
GGATATTAACGAAGGCAGCGGCACGTCTGCTCGGCTCGAACATTCATTCACAACTGATGCTCTCAGCCAC
CCCGCGCCCTTTTATACCGCTGCGCTCGATCCCCGGGCGAGCTCGGGAGCATATTACATGGCATTACCAC
CATATACATATCCATATACATATCCATATCTAATCTTACCTCGACTGCTGTATATAAAACCAGTGGTTAT
ATGTACAGTACTGCTGTATATAAAACCAGTGGTTATATGTACAGTACGTCGACTGCTGTATATAAAACCA
GTGGTTATATGTACAGTACTGCTGTATATAAAACCAGTGGTTATATGTACAGTACGTCGAGGGGATGATA
ATGCGATTAGTTTTTTAGCCTCGACCTGCAGCCCAAGCTCTCCTGACAGCGGCATATTACATGGCATTAC
CACCATATACATATCCATATACATATCCATATCTAATCTTACCTCGACTGCTGTATATAAAACCAGTGGT
TATATGTACAGTACTGCTGTATATAAAACCAGTGGTTATATGTACAGTACGTCGACTGCTGTATATAAAA
CCAGTGGTTATATGTACAGTACTGCTGTATATAAAACCAGTGGTTATATGTACAGTACGTCGAGGGGATG
ATAATGCGATTAGTTTTTTAGCCTCGACCTGCAGCCCAAGCTCTCCTGACAGCGGCATATTACATGGCAT
TACCACCATATACATATCCATATACATATCCATATCTAATCTTACCTCGACTGCTGTATATAAAACCAGT
GGTTATATGTACAGTACTGCTGTATATAAAACCAGTGGTTATATGTACAGTACGTCGACTGCTGTATATA
AAACCAGTGGTTATATGTACAGTACTGCTGTATATAAAACCAGTGGTTATATGTACAGTACGTCGAGGGG
ATGATAATGCGATTAGTTTTTTAGCCTCGACCTGCAGCCCAAGCTCTCCTGACAGCGCAGCTGCCCGGGT
CTAGAGTCGACGCATGCCTCCTGACAGCGCATCATGATGGACCAGATGGGTGAGGTGGAGTACGCGCCCG
GGGAGCCCAAGGGCACGCCCTGGCACCCGCACCGCGGCTTCGAGACAGTGACCTACATCGTCGACCAATT
CCTCCTGACAGCGGAACAAACGACCCAACACCCGTGCGTTTTATTCTGTCTTTTTATTGCCAAGCTTAGT
TACGGGTATACTTCAGGGGAATCAGTTCCTCAATGGTGGTCTTGACCAGCTTGCCGTTCATCTCAATCAG
CACGAAGCAATCGGGGGCGTAATCGCTAATCAGCTCACGGCACATTCCACACGGGGACACGACACGGATG
CTACGGTCCACCTCATCGGAGTATGGGTGACGCACGGCCACAATGGTATCAAAATCCTTCTGGCCGTTGC
TCACGGCACTGCCAATGGCAATGGCCTCGGCACACACGGTCACGCGTCCGATGTAGGCCTCAATGTGCAC
GGCACTGATAATCTCGCCCGTCTTGGTGCGAATGGCAGCTCCCACGTGGTGCTTGTTATCCTCGTAGAGC
ATCGTAATCTTCTCGGTAGCCACCTCCACCAGTTCCAGGTCCTGCTGGCTGATGTTGAAGGTTTTCATTT
TGTTTTCCTCCTTATGTTAAGCTTACTCAGTTATTATATCATAAATATCTGTGTCAAGAATAAACTCCCA
CATGGATTCGAGTATTGAGAGTTCTCTTCTTGTATTCAATAATTACTTCTTGGCAGATTTCAGTAGTTGC
AGTTGATTTACTTGGTTGCTGGTTACTTTTAATTGATTCACTTTAACTTGCACTTTACTGCAGATTGTTT
AGCTTGTTCAGCTGCGCTTGTTTATTTGCTTAGCTTTCGCTTAGCGACGTGTTCACTTTGCTTGTTTGAA
TTGAATTGTCGCTCCGTAGACGAAGCGCCTCTATTTATACTCCGGCGCTCTTTTCGCGAACATTCGAGGC
GCGCTCTCTCGAACCAACGAGAGCAGTATGCCGTTTACTGTGTGACAGAGTGAGAGAGCATTAGTGCAGA
GAGGGAGCGACCCAAAAAGAAAAGAGAGAATAACGAATAACGGCCAGAGAAATTTCTCGAGTTTTCTTTC
TGCCAAACAAATGACCTACCACAATAACCAGTTTGTTTTGGGATTCTAGCTCCCTGGGATCCGGAGAGAG
ACCCTATGCGGCATCAGAGCAGATTGTACTGAGAGTGCACCATATGCGGTGTGAAATACCGCACAGATGC
GTAAGGAGAAAATACCGCATCAGGCGTCATTCGCCATTCAGGCTGCGCAACTGTTGGGAAGGGCGATCGG
TGCGGGCCTCTTCGCTATTACGCCAGCTGGCGAAAGGGGGATGTGCTGCAAGGCGATTAAGTTGGGTAAC
GCCAGGGTTTTCCCAGTCACGACGTTGTAAAACGACGGCCAGTGAATTGTAATACGACTCACTATAGGGC
GAATTCGAGCTCGGTACCCGGGGATCCTCTAGAGTCGACCTGCAGGCATGCAAGCTTGAGTATTCTATAG
TGTCACCTAAATAGCTTGGCGTAATCATGGTCATGATCTGCCTCCTGGGTTTAGTTCCTCACCTTGTCGT
ATTATACTATGCCGATATACTATGCCGATGATTAATTGTCAACAGGGGTCTCTCGCTGATCCGTTA
