Features (pLannotate 1.2.2; 24 found; start..end, strand, type, name):
      1..456     -  rep_origin     f1 ori (sequence partly withheld): f1 bacteriophage origin of replication; arrow indicates direction of (+) strand synthesis
    514..1302    -  CDS            aadA: S3AD_ECOLX - Experimental evidence at protein level: Swiss-Prot protein existence level 1. Mediates bacterial resistance to the antibiotics streptomycin and spectinomycin. From Escherichia coli.
   1309..1365    -  CDS            GmR (fragment): gentamycin acetyltransferase; aacC1; confers resistance to gentamycin
   1541..1564    -  promoter       Pc promoter (fragment): intI1 (promoter lies within the coding sequence); class 1 integron promoter
   1770..2358    +  rep_origin     ori: high-copy-number ColE1/pMB1/pBR322/pUC origin of replication
   2465..6476    -  gene           mini-white: white; This modified version of the white gene lacks part of the first intron.
   6555..6689    +  polyA_signal   SV40 poly(A) signal: SV40 polyadenylation signal
   6697..7413    -  CDS            oxGFP: oxGFP is a basic (constitutively fluorescent) green fluorescent protein published in 2015, derived from Aequorea victoria.
   7577..7636    +  promoter       GAL10 promoter (fragment): S. cerevisiae GAL10; inducible promoter, regulated by Gal4
   7800..7828    +  promoter       GAL1 promoter (fragment): S. cerevisiae GAL1; inducible promoter, regulated by Gal4
   7860..7919    +  promoter       GAL10 promoter (fragment): S. cerevisiae GAL10; inducible promoter, regulated by Gal4
   8083..8111    +  promoter       GAL1 promoter (fragment): S. cerevisiae GAL1; inducible promoter, regulated by Gal4
   8143..8202    +  promoter       GAL10 promoter (fragment): S. cerevisiae GAL10; inducible promoter, regulated by Gal4
   8366..8394    +  promoter       GAL1 promoter (fragment): S. cerevisiae GAL1; inducible promoter, regulated by Gal4
   8482..8551    -  protein_bind   attB: attB site for the φC31 integrase (Groth et al., 2000) phage φC31 integrase
   8591..8638    -  polyA_signal   HSV TK poly(A) signal: herpes simplex virus thymidine kinase polyadenylation signal (Cole and Stacy, 1985)
   8646..9065    -  CDS            bsr: BSR_BACCE - Experimental evidence at protein level: Swiss-Prot protein existence level 1. Catalyzes the deamination of the cytosine moiety of the antibiotics blasticidin S, cytomycin and acetylblasticidin S. From Bacillus cereus.
   9158..9606    -  promoter       hsp70 promoter: Drosophila melanogaster hsp70Bb promoter
   9631..9721    +  misc_feature   bom (fragment): basis of mobility region from pBR322
   9727..9884    -  CDS            lacZα (fragment): LacZα fragment of β-galactosidase; lacZ fragment
   9887..9905    +  promoter       T7 promoter: promoter for bacteriophage T7 RNA polymerase
   9908..9964    +  misc_feature   MCS: pUC18/19 multiple cloning site
   9971..9989    -  promoter       SP6 promoter: promoter for bacteriophage SP6 RNA polymerase
  10043..10090   -  promoter       EM7 promoter: synthetic bacterial promoter&nbsp
>Addgene plasmid #165916 | pBlastR-12xLexAOp-sfGFP-MiniWhite | addgene full sequence | sequence record 331236 | Addgene NGS Result
AAATTGTAAGCGTTAATATTTTGTTAAAATTCGCGTTAAATTTTTGTTAAATCAGCTCATTTTTTAACCA
ATAGGCCGAAATCGGCAAAATCCCTTATAAATCAAAAGAATAGACCGAGATAGGGT
[37 nt withheld, positions 127-163]
AAAGAACGTGGACTCCAACGTCAAAGGGCGAAAAACCGTCTATCAGGGCGCTGGCCCACTACGTGAACCA
TCACCCT
[91 nt withheld, positions 241-331]
G
[125 nt withheld, positions 333-457]
ACATGAAGTTTTAAATCAATCTAAAGTATATATGTGTAACATTGGTCTAGTGATTATTTGCCGACTACCT
TGGTGATCTCGCCTTTCACGTAGTGGACAAATTCTTCCAACTGATCTGCGCGCGAGGCCAAACGATCTTC
TTCTTGTCCAAGATAAGCCTGTCTAGCTTCAAGTATGACGGGCTGATACTGGGCCGGCAGGCGCTCCATT
GCCCAGTCGGCAGCTACATCCTTCGGCGCGATTTTGCCGGTTACTGCGCTGTACCAAATGCGGGACAACG
TAAGCACTACATTTCGCTCATCGCCAGCCCAGTCGGGCGGCGAGTTCCATAGCGTTAAGGTTTCATTTAG
CGCCTCAAATAGATCCTGTTCAGGAACCGGATCAAAGAGTTCCTCCGCCGCTGGACCTACCAAGGCAACG
CTATGTTCTCTTGCTTTTGTCAGCAAGATAGCCAGATCAATGTCGATCGTGGCTGGCTCGAAGATACCTG
CAAGAATGTCATTGCGCTGCCATTCTCCAAATTGCAGTTCGCGCTTAGCTGGATAACGCCACGGAATGAT
GTCGTCGTGCACAACAATGGTGACTTCTACAGCGCGGAGAATCTCGCTCTCTCCAGGGGAAGCCGAAGTT
TCCAAAAGGTCGTTGATCAAAGCTCGCCGCGTTGTTTCATCAAGCCTTACGGTCACCGTAACCAGCAAAT
CAATATCACTGTGTGGCTTCAGGCCGCCATCCACTGCGGAGCCGTACAAATGTACGGCCAGCAACGTCGG
TTCGAGATGGCGCTCGATGACGCCAACTACCTCTGATAGTTGAGTCGATACTTCGGCGATCACCGCTTCC
CTCATAATGTTTAACTTTGTTTTAGGGCGACTGCCCTGCTGCGTAACATCGTTGCTGCTCCATAACATCA
AACATCGACCCACGGCGTAACGCGCTTGCTGCTTGGATGCCCGAGGCATAGACTGTACCCCAAAAAAACA
GTCATAACAAGCCATGAAAACCGCCACTGCGCCGTTACCACCGCTGCGTTCGGTCAAGGTTCTGGACCAG
TTGCGTGAGCGCATACGCTACTTGCATTACAGCTTACGAACCGAACAGGCTTATGTCCACTGGGTTCGTG
CCTTCATCCGTTTCCACGGTGTGCGTCACCCGGCAACCTTGGGTAGCAGCGAAGTCGAGGCATTTCTGTC
CTGGCTGGTCACAAAAGGATCTAGGTGAAGATCCTTTTTGATAATCTCATGACCAAAATCCCTTAACGTG
AGTTTTCGTTCCACTGAGCGTCAGACCCCGTAGAAAAGATCAAAGGATCTTCTTGAGATCCTTTTTTTCT
GCGCGTAATCTGCTGCTTGCAAACAAAAAAACCACCGCTACCAGCGGTGGTTTGTTTGCCGGATCAAGAG
CTACCAACTCTTTTTCCGAAGGTAACTGGCTTCAGCAGAGCGCAGATACCAAATACTGTTCTTCTAGTGT
AGCCGTAGTTAGGCCACCACTTCAAGAACTCTGTAGCACCGCCTACATACCTCGCTCTGCTAATCCTGTT
ACCAGTGGCTGCTGCCAGTGGCGATAAGTCGTGTCTTACCGGGTTGGACTCAAGACGATAGTTACCGGAT
AAGGCGCAGCGGTCGGGCTGAACGGGGGGTTCGTGCACACAGCCCAGCTTGGAGCGAACGACCTACACCG
AACTGAGATACCTACAGCGTGAGCTATGAGAAAGCGCCACGCTTCCCGAAGGGAGAAAGGCGGACAGGTA
TCCGGTAAGCGGCAGGGTCGGAACAGGAGAGCGCACGAGGGAGCTTCCAGGGGGAAACGCCTGGTATCTT
TATAGTCCTGTCGGGTTTCGCCACCTCTGACTTGAGCGTCGATTTTTGTGATGCTCGTCAGGGGGGCGGA
GCCTATGGAAAAACGCCAGCAACGCGGCCTTTTTACGGTTCCTGGCCTTTTGCTGGCCTTTTGCTCACAT
GTTCTTTCCTGCGTTATCCCCTGATTCTGTGGATAACCGTGTCAAGCGATGCATCTACACAAGGAACAAA
CACTGGATGTCACTTTCAGTTCAAATTGTAACGCTAATCACTCCGAACAGGTCACAAAAAATTACCTTAA
AAAGTCATAATATTAAATTAGAATAAATATAGCTGTGAGGGAAATATATACAAATATATTGGAGCAAATA
AATTGTACATACAAATATTTATTACTAATTTCTATTGAGCCGAAATGAACCACTCGGAACCATTTGAGCG
AACCGAATCGCGCGGAACTAACGACAGTCGCTCCAAGGTCGTCGAACAAAAGGTGAATGTGTTGCGGAGA
GCGGGTGGGAGACAGCGAAAGAGCAACTACGAAACGTGGTGTGGTGGAGGTGAATTATGAAGAGGGCGCG
CGATTTGAAAAGTATGTATATAAAAAATATATCCCGGTGTTTTATGTAGCGATAAACGAGTTTTTGATGT
AAGGTATGCAGGTGTGTAAGTCTTTTGGTTAGAAGACAAATCCAAAGTCTACTTGTGGGGATGTTCGAAG
GGGAAATACTTGTATTCTATAGGTCATATCTTGTTTTTATTGGCACAAATATAATTACATTAGCTTTTTG
AGGGGGCAATAAACAGTAAACACGATGGTAATAATGGTAAAAAAAAAAAACAAGCAGTTATTTCGGATAT
ATGTCGGCTACTCCTTGCGTCGGGCCCGAAGTCTTAGAGCCAGATATGCGAGCACCCGGAAGCTCACGAT
GAGAATGGCCAGACCCACGTAGTCCAGCGGCAGATCGGCGGCGGAGAAGTTAAGTGTCTCCAGGATGACC
TTGCCCGAACTGGGGCACGTGGTGTTCGACGATGTGCAGCTAATTTCGCCCGGCTCCACGTCCGCCCATT
GGTTAATCAGCAGACCCTCGTTGGCGTAACGGAACCATGAGAGGTACGACAACCATTTGAGGTATACTGG
CACCGAGCCCGAGTTCAAGAAGAAGCCGCCAAAGAGCAGGAATGGTATGATAACCGGCGGACCCACAGAC
AGCGCCATCGAGGTCGAGGAGCTGGCGCAGGATATTAGATATCCGAAGGACGTTGACACATTGGCCACCA
GAGTGACCAGCGCCAGGCAGTTGAAGAAGTGCAGCACTCCGGCCCGCAGTCCGATCATCGGATAGGCAAT
CGCCGTGAAGACCAGTGGCACTGTGAGAAAAAGCGGCAATTCGGCAATCGTTTTGCCCAGAAAGTATGTG
TCACAGCGATAAAGTCGACTTCGGGCCTCCCTCATAAAAACTGGCAGCTCTGAGGTGAACACCTAAATCG
AATCGATTCATTAGAAAGTTAGTAAATTATTGAAATGCAAATGTATTCTAAACATGACTTACATTTATCG
TGGCAAAGACGTTTTGAAAGGTCATGTTGGTCAGGAAGAGGAAGATGGCTCCGTTGATATTCATCACACC
CACTTGCGTGAGTTGTTGGCCCAAAAAGATGAGGCCAATCAAGATGGCAACCATCTGCAAATTAAAATGT
TACTCGCATCTCATTAATATTCGCGAGTTAAATGAAATTTATTTATCTTCTGCAAAACTATAAACTATAC
ATCTCATTGAAAAAAACTAAGAAGGGTGTGGAATCAGGCAATTCTATCTAAAATCTAGCGAATTTGTTTC
CAAGAATTGTAAGCGTTATATCATTTGTTTCCACTGGAACCACTCACCGTTGTCTGAATAAGTCGCACTT
TTACGAGGAGTGGTTCCTTGAGCACCGACAGCCAGGATCGCCACAGGACCGCCCGGAACTGCATGAACCA
GGTGGCCTTGTAGGTGTACCCATTCTCCGGCTGCTCCAGTGGCTTCTCCAGATTTTTGGTGGCCAACAAC
TGCTCCATATCCCGGGCTACTTTGCTAATGGCAAAATTGTCGCATATCTTGGCGATCCGATCACGGGACT
CGATCTCCCGTCCGGGCACAACGGCCAACACCTGTACGTAAAAGTCCGCCGGATTGTAGTTGGTAGGACA
CTGGGCACCCACGCTGGATAGGAGTTGAGATGTTATGTAATACTAGATACCCTTAATAAACACATCGAAC
TCACTAGGAAAAGAAGTCGACGGCTTCGCTGGGAGTGCCCAAGAAAGCTACCCTGCCCTCGGCCATCAGA
AGGATCTTGTCAAAGAGCTCAAACAGCTCGGAAGACGGCTGATGAATGGTCAGGATGACGGTCTTGCCCT
TCTGCGACAGCTTCTTCAGCACCTGGACGACGCTGTGGGCGGTAAAGGAGTCCAGTCCGGAGGTGGGCTC
ATCGCAGATCAGAAGCGGCGGATCGGTTAGAGCCTCGGAGGCGAATGCCAGACGCTTCCTTTCTCCGCCG
GACAGACCTTTCACCCTGCCGGGCACACCGATGATCGTGTGCTGACATTTGCTGAGCGAAAGCTCCTGGA
TCACCTGATCCACGCGGGCCACTCGCTGCCGATAGGTCAGATGTCGTGGCATCCGCACCATGGCTTGGAA
AATCAGGTGTTCCCTGGCCGTTAGGGAGCCGATAAAGAGGTCATCCTGCTGGACATAGGCGCACCTGGCC
TGCATCTCCTTGGCGTCCACAGGTTGGCCATTGAGCAGTCGCATCCCGGATGGCGATACTTGGATGCCCT
GCGGCGATCGAAAGGCAAGGGCATTCAGCAGGGTCGTCTTTCCGGCACCGGAACTGCCCATCACGGCCAA
AAGTTCGCCCGGATAGGCCACGCCGCAAACTGAGTTTCAAATTGGTAATTGGACCCTTTATTAAGATTTC
ACACAGATCAGCCGACTGCGAATAGAAACTCACCGTTCTTGAGCAAATGTTTCCTGGGCGCCGGTATGTG
TCGCTCGTTGCAGAATAGTCCGCGTGTCCGGTTGACCAGCTGCCGCCATCCGGAGCCCGGCTGATTGACC
GCCCCAAAGATGTCCATATTGTGCCAGGCATAGGTGAGGTTCTCGGCTAGTTGGCCGCTCCCTGAACCGG
AGTCCTCCGGCGGACTGGGTGGCCGGAGCGTGCCGTAGTTTTTGGCCTGCCCGAAGCCCTGGTTAATGCA
GCTCTGCGAAGCCGCTCCGCTGTCACCCTGCAATGATAGGGGATCTCAAATATCAACTACAAGCGTTATG
CTCATCTAACCCCGAACAAAAAGTACCCCGAAGTATCCTACGAAGTAGGTTTATACTTTTATTTATTTTT
TGTGCATCTAGGATCAGCTTAAAATATCTGGTTGTTATATTTTTTGTAAAAAAGAATATAGTCGAAAATG
AATGCCTTTAGATGTCTTGATCATGATATGATCTCAAAAATTGTCTTATATAGCGAGAACAGCTACCAGA
ATAATCTGTTTCGTGTCACTATTTGTTTGTGCAATTGCGGTTTGGGATTTTTGTGGGTCGCAGTTCTCAC
GCCGCAGACAATTTGATGTTGCAATCGCAGTTCCTATAGATCAAGTGAACTTAAGATGTATGCACATGTA
CTACTCACATTGTTCAGATGCTCGGCAGATGGGTGTTTGCTGCCTCCGCGAATTAATAGCTCCTGATCCT
CTTGGCCCATTGCCGGGATTTTTCACACTTTCCCCTGCTTACCCACCCAAAACCAATCACCACCCCAATC
ACTCAAAAAACAAACAAAAATAAGAAGCGAGAGGAGTTTTGGCACAGCACTTTGTGTTTAATTGATGGCG
TAAACCGCTTGGAGCTTCGTCACGAAACCGCTGACAAAATGCAACTGAAGGCGGACATTGACGCTACGTA
ACGCTACAAACGGTGGCGAAAGAGATAGCGGACGCAGCGGCGAAAGTGACGGCGATATTTCTGTGGACAG
AGAAGGAGGCAAACAGCGCTGACTTTGAGTGGAATGTCATTTTGAGTGAGAGGTAATCGAAAGAACCTGG
TACATCAAATACCCTTGGATCGAAGTAAATTTAAAACTGATCAGATAAGTTCAATGATATCCAGTGCAGT
AAAAAAAAAAAATGTTTTTTTTATCTACTTTCCGCAAAAATGGGTTTTATTAACTTACATACATACTAGA
ATTCCTCCTGACAGCGAAAAAACCTCCCACACCTCCCCCTGAACCTGAAACATAAAATGAATGCAATTGT
TGTTGTTAACTTGTTTATTGCAGCTTATAATGGTTACAAATAAAGCAATAGCATCACAAATTTCACAAAT
AAAGCATTTTTTTCACTGCATTCTAGTTGTGGTTTGTCCAAACTCATCAATGTATCTTATCATGTCTGGA
TCAAGCTTACTTGTACAGCTCATCCATGCCCAGGGTGATGCCGGCGGCGGTCACGAACTCCAGCAGCACC
ATGTGATCGCGCTTCTCGTTGGGGTCCTTGGACAGCACGCTCTGGGTGCTCAGGTAGTGGTTATCGGGCA
GCAGCACTGGGCCGTCGCCGATGGGGGTGTTCTGCTGGTAGTGATCGGCCAGCTGCACGGAGCCATCCTC
CACATTGTGGCGGATCTTGAAGTTGGCCTTGATGCCGTTCTTCTGCTTATCGGCGGTGATGTACACGTTG
TGGCTGTTGAAGTTGTACTCCAGCTTGTGGCCCAGGATGTTGCCATCCTCCTTGAAATCGATGCCCTTCA
GCTCGATGCGGTTCACCAGGGTATCGCCCTCGAACTTCACCTCGGCGCGGGTCTTGTAGGTGCCGTCATC
CTTGAAGCTGATGGTGCGCTCCTGCACGTAGCCCTCGGGCATGGCGCTCTTGAAGAAATCGTGCTGCTTC
ATGTGATCGGGGTAGCGGCTGAAGCACTGCACGCCGTAGGTCAGGGTGGTCACCAGGGTGGGCCAGGGCA
CGGGCAGCTTGCCGGTGGTGCAGATGAACTTCAGGGTCAGCTTGCCGTTGGTGGCGTCGCCCTCGCCCTC
GCCGCGCACGCTGAACTTGTGGCCGTTCACGTCGCCATCCAGCTCCACCAGGATGGGCACCACGCCGGTG
AACAGCTCCTCGCCCTTGGACACCATTTGGTTTGGTATGCGTCTTGTGATTCAAAGTTGGCTTATTCAAA
GGATATTAACGAAGGCAGCGGCACGTCTGCTCGGCTCGAACATTCATTCACAACTGATGCTCTCAGCCAC
CCCGCGCCCTTTTATACCGCTGCGCTCGATCCCCGGGCGAGCTCGGGAGCATATTACATGGCATTACCAC
CATATACATATCCATATACATATCCATATCTAATCTTACCTCGACTGCTGTATATAAAACCAGTGGTTAT
ATGTACAGTACTGCTGTATATAAAACCAGTGGTTATATGTACAGTACGTCGACTGCTGTATATAAAACCA
GTGGTTATATGTACAGTACTGCTGTATATAAAACCAGTGGTTATATGTACAGTACGTCGAGGGGATGATA
ATGCGATTAGTTTTTTAGCCTCGACCTGCAGCCCAAGCTCTCCTGACAGCGGCATATTACATGGCATTAC
CACCATATACATATCCATATACATATCCATATCTAATCTTACCTCGACTGCTGTATATAAAACCAGTGGT
TATATGTACAGTACTGCTGTATATAAAACCAGTGGTTATATGTACAGTACGTCGACTGCTGTATATAAAA
CCAGTGGTTATATGTACAGTACTGCTGTATATAAAACCAGTGGTTATATGTACAGTACGTCGAGGGGATG
ATAATGCGATTAGTTTTTTAGCCTCGACCTGCAGCCCAAGCTCTCCTGACAGCGGCATATTACATGGCAT
TACCACCATATACATATCCATATACATATCCATATCTAATCTTACCTCGACTGCTGTATATAAAACCAGT
GGTTATATGTACAGTACTGCTGTATATAAAACCAGTGGTTATATGTACAGTACGTCGACTGCTGTATATA
AAACCAGTGGTTATATGTACAGTACTGCTGTATATAAAACCAGTGGTTATATGTACAGTACGTCGAGGGG
ATGATAATGCGATTAGTTTTTTAGCCTCGACCTGCAGCCCAAGCTCTCCTGACAGCGCAGCTGCCCGGGT
CTAGAGTCGACGCATGCCTCCTGACAGCGCATCATGATGGACCAGATGGGTGAGGTGGAGTACGCGCCCG
GGGAGCCCAAGGGCACGCCCTGGCACCCGCACCGCGGCTTCGAGACAGTGACCTACATCGTCGACCAATT
CCTCCTGACAGCGGAACAAACGACCCAACACCCGTGCGTTTTATTCTGTCTTTTTATTGCCAAGCTTAGT
TACGGGTATACTTCAGGGGAATCAGTTCCTCAATGGTGGTCTTGACCAGCTTGCCGTTCATCTCAATCAG
CACGAAGCAATCGGGGGCGTAATCGCTAATCAGCTCACGGCACATTCCACACGGGGACACGACACGGATG
CTACGGTCCACCTCATCGGAGTATGGGTGACGCACGGCCACAATGGTATCAAAATCCTTCTGGCCGTTGC
TCACGGCACTGCCAATGGCAATGGCCTCGGCACACACGGTCACGCGTCCGATGTAGGCCTCAATGTGCAC
GGCACTGATAATCTCGCCCGTCTTGGTGCGAATGGCAGCTCCCACGTGGTGCTTGTTATCCTCGTAGAGC
ATCGTAATCTTCTCGGTAGCCACCTCCACCAGTTCCAGGTCCTGCTGGCTGATGTTGAAGGTTTTCATTT
TGTTTTCCTCCTTATGTTAAGCTTACTCAGTTATTATATCATAAATATCTGTGTCAAGAATAAACTCCCA
CATGGATTCGAGTATTGAGTGTTCTCTTCTTGTATTCAATAATTACTTCTTGGCAGATTTCAGTAGTTGC
AGTTGATTTACTTGGTTGCTGGTTACTTTTAATTGATTCACTTTAACTTGCACTTTACTGCAGATTGTTT
AGCTTGTTCAGCTGCGCTTGTTTATTTGCTTAGCTTTCGCTTAGCGACGTGTTCACTTTGCTTGTTTGAA
TTGAATTGTCGCTCCGTAGACGAAGCGCCTCTATTTATACTCCGGCGCTCTTTTCGCGAACATTCGAGGC
GCGCTCTCTCGAACCAACGAGAGCAGTATGCCGTTTACTGTGTGACAGAGTGAGAGAGCATTAGTGCAGA
GAGGGAGCGACCCAAAAAGAAAAGAGAGAATAACGAATAACGGCCAGAGAAATTTCTCGAGTTTTCTTTC
TGCCAAACAAATGACCTACCACAATAACCAGTTTGTTTTGGGATTCTAGCTCCCTGGGATCCGGAGAGAG
ACCCTATGCGGCATCAGAGCAGATTGTACTGAGAGTGCACCATATGCGGTGTGAAATACCGCACAGATGC
GTAAGGAGAAAATACCGCATCAGGCGTCATTCGCCATTCAGGCTGCGCAACTGTTGGGAAGGGCGATCGG
TGCGGGCCTCTTCGCTATTACGCCAGCTGGCGAAAGGGGGATGTGCTGCAAGGCGATTAAGTTGGGTAAC
GCCAGGGTTTTCCCAGTCACGACGTTGTAAAACGACGGCCAGTGAATTGTAATACGACTCACTATAGGGC
GAATTCGAGCTCGGTACCCGGGGATCCTCTAGAGTCGACCTGCAGGCATGCAAGCTTGAGTATTCTATAG
TGTCACCTAAATAGCTTGGCGTAATCATGGTCATGATCTGCCTCCTGGGTTTAGTTCCTCACCTTGTCGT
ATTATACTATGCCGATATACTATGCCGATGATTAATTGTCAACAGGGGTCTCTCGCTGATCCGTTA
